>Addgene plasmid #65925 | pINTO-NFH::mEzh2 | depositor full sequence | sequence record 112832 | pINTO-NFH::mEzh2 sequence 8984 bps
CTGACGTCGACGGATCGGGAGATCTCCCGATCCCCTATGGTGCACTCTCAGTACAATCTGCTCTGATGCC
GCATAGTTAAGCCAGTATCTGCTCCCTGCTTGTGTGTTGGAGGTCGCTGAGTAGTGCGCGAGCAAAATTT
AAGCTACAACAAGGCAAGGCTTGACCGACAATTGTTAATTAAGCTAGCAGTCTGCAATGAGTTCGAGTTG
GCGCGCCTGTCATTCTAAATCTCTCTTTCAGCCTAAAGCTTTTTCCCCGTATCCCCCCAGGTGTCTGCAG
GCTCAAAGAGCAGCGAGAAGCGTTCAGAGGAAAGCGATCCCGTGCCACCTTCCCCGTGCCCGGGCTGTCC
CCGCACGCTGCCGGCTCGGGGATGCGGGGGGAGCGCCGGACCGGAGCGGAGCCCCGGGCGGCTCGCTGCT
GCCCCCTAGCGGGGGAGGGACGTAATTACATCCCTGGGGGCTTTGGGAGGGGGCTGTCCCCGTGAGCTCC
CAGGCGCGCCTGTCATTCTAAATCTCTCTTTCAGCCTAAAGCTTTTTCCCCGTATCCCCCCAGGTGTCTG
CAGGCTCAAAGAGCAGCGAGAAGCGTTCAGAGGAAAGCGATCCCGTGCCACCTTCCCCGTGCCCGGGCTG
TCCCCGCACGCTGCCGGCTCGGGGATGCGGGGGGAGCGCCGGACCGGAGCGGAGCCCCGGGCGGCTCGCT
GCTGCCCCCTAGCGGGGGAGGGACGTAATTACATCCCTGGGGGCTTTGGGGGGGGGCTGTCCCCGTGAGC
TCCCAGGCGCGCCAACTCGGTACTCGGGGATGCTAGCGCACCATCAACGAGGAGGACATCTTGGCTAACC
AACCCCTGTTGTTACAGTCCATCCAGGACAGACTTGGCTCGCTGGTGGGCCAGGACAGCGGGTATGTGGG
GGGTCTTCCCAAGAACGTTAAGGAAAAGCTGCTGAGCTTGAAGACTTTACAAAGCGAGCTATTCGAAGTT
GAAAAGGAATTTCAGGTGGAGATGTTTGAGCTAGAGAACAAGTTTCTGCAGAAGTACAAGCCCATTTGGG
AGCAGCGGTCCAGGATCATTTCAGGACAAGAGCAACCCAAGCCGGAACAGATCGCAAAGGGCCAAGAGAT
TGTGGAGTCACTCAATGAGACGGAGTTGCAATTGCATGAAGAATCTGCTTAGGGTTAGGCGTTTTGCGCT
GCTTCGCGATGTACGGGCCAGATATACGCGTTGACATTGATTATTGACTAGTTATTAATAGTAATCAATT
ACGGGGTCATTAGTTCATAGCCCATATATGGAGTTCCGCGTTACATAACTTACGGTAAATGGCCCGCCTG
GCTGACCGCCCAACGACCCCCGCCCATTGACGTCAATAATGACGTATGTTCCCATAGTAACGCCAATAGG
GACTTTCCATTGACGTCAATGGGTGGAGTATTTACGGTAAACTGCCCACTTGGCAGTACATCAAGTGTAT
CATATGCCAAGTACGCCCCCTATTGACGTCAATGACGGTAAATGGCCCGCCTGGCATTATGCCCAGTACA
TGACCTTATGGGACTTTCCTACTTGGCAGTACATCTACGTATTAGTCATCGCTATTACCATGGTGATGCG
GTTTTGGCAGTACATCAATGGGCGTGGATAGCGGTTTGACTCACGGGGATTTCCAAGTCTCCACCCCATT
GACGTCAATGGGAGTTTGTTTTGGAACCAAAATCAACGGGACTTTCCAAAATGTCGTAACAACTCCGCCC
CATTGACGCAAATGGGCGGTAGGCGTGTACGGTGGGAGGTCTATATAAGCAGAGCTCTCCCTATCAGTGA
TAGAGATCTCCCTATCAGTGATAGAGATCGTCGACGAGCTCGTTTAGTGAACCGTCAGATCGCCTGGAGA
CGCCATCCACGCTGTTTTGACCTCCATAGAAGACACCGGGACCGATCCAGCCTCCGGACTCTAGCGTTTA
AAGGCCACCATGGATTACAAGGATGACGACGATAAGGGCTCCGGATACCCATACGATGTGCCAGATTACG
CTGGCAGCGAGAACCTGTACTTCCAGGGCTCCGGAACCGGTAGCGGTACCGAGCTCGGATCCATGGGCCA
GACTGGGAAGAAATCTGAGAAGGGACCGGTTTGTTGGCGGAAGCGTGTAAAATCAGAGTACATGAGACTG
AGACAGCTCAAGAGGTTCAGAAGAGCTGATGAAGTAAAGACTATGTTTAGTTCCAATCGTCAGAAAATTT
TGGAAAGAACTGAAACCTTAAACCAAGAGTGGAAGCAGCGGAGGATACAGCCTGTGCACATCATGACTTC
TGTGAGCTCATTGCGCGGGACTAGGGAGTGTTCAGTCACCAGTGACTTGGATTTTCCAGCACAAGTCATC
CCGTTAAAGACCCTGAATGCAGTCGCCTCGGTGCCTATAATGTACTCTTGGTCGCCCTTACAACAGAATT
TTATGGTGGAAGACGAAACTGTTTTACATAACATTCCTTATATGGGGGATGAAGTTCTGGATCAGGATGG
CACTTTCATTGAAGAACTAATAAAAAATTATGATGGAAAAGTGCATGGTGACAGAGAATGTGGATTTATA
AATGATGAAATTTTTGTGGAGTTGGTAAATGCTCTTGGTCAATATAATGATGATGATGATGACGATGATG
GAGATGATCCAGATGAAAGAGAAGAAAAACAGAAAGATCTAGAGGATAATCGAGATGATAAAGAAACTTG
CCCACCTCGGAAATTTCCTGCTGATAAAATATTTGAAGCCATTTCCTCAATGTTTCCAGATAAGGGCACC
GCAGAAGAACTGAAAGAAAAATATAAAGAACTCACGGAGCAGCAGCTCCCAGGTGCTCTGCCTCCTGAAT
GTACTCCAAACATCGATGGACCAAATGCCAAATCTGTTCAGAGGGAGCAAAGCTTGCATTCATTTCATAC
GCTCTTCTGTCGACGATGTTTTAAGTATGACTGCTTCCTACATCCCTTCCATGCAACACCCAACACATAT
AAGAGGAAGAACACAGAAACAGCTTTGGACAACAAGCCTTGTGGACCACAGTGTTACCAGCATCTGGAGG
GAGCTAAGGAGTTTGCTGCTGCTCTTACTGCTGAGCGTATAAAGACACCACCTAAACGCCCAGGGGGGCG
CAGAAGAGGAAGACTTCCGAATAACAGTAGCAGACCCAGCACCCCCACCATCAGTGTGCTGGAGTCAAAG
GATACAGACAGTGACAGAGAAGCAGGGACTGAAACTGGGGGAGAGAACAATGATAAAGAAGAAGAAGAGA
AAAAAGATGAGACGTCCAGCTCCTCTGAAGCAAATTCTCGGTGTCAAACACCAATAAAGATGAAGCCAAA
TATTGAACCTCCTGAGAATGTGGAGTGGAGTGGTGCTGAAGCCTCCATGTTTAGAGTCCTCATTGGTACT
TACTACGATAACTTTTGTGCCATTGCTAGGCTAATTGGGACCAAAACATGTAGACAGGTGTATGAGTTTA
GAGTCAAGGAGTCCAGTATCATAGCACCTGTTCCCACTGAGGATGTAGACACTCCTCCAAGAAAGAAGAA
AAGGAAACATCGGTTGTGGGCTGCACACTGCAGAAAGATACAACTGAAAAAGGACGGCTCCTCTAACCAT
GTTTACAACTATCAACCCTGTGACCATCCACGGCAGCCTTGTGACAGTTCGTGCCCTTGTGTGATAGCAC
AAAATTTTTGTGAAAAGTTTTGTCAATGTAGTTCAGAGTGTCAAAACCGCTTTCCTGGATGTCGGTGCAA
AGCACAATGCAACACCAAACAGTGTCCATGCTACCTGGCTGTCCGAGAGTGTGACCCTGACCTCTGTCTC
ACGTGTGGAGCTGCTGACCATTGGGACAGTAAAAATGTATCCTGTAAGAACTGTAGCATTCAGCGGGGCT
CTAAAAAGCACTTACTGCTGGCACCGTCTGATGTGGCAGGCTGGGGCATCTTTATCAAAGATCCTGTACA
GAAAAATGAATTCATCTCAGAATACTGTGGGGAGATTATTTCTCAGGATGAAGCAGACAGAAGAGGAAAA
GTGTATGATAAATACATGTGCAGCTTTCTGTTCAACTTGAACAATGATTTTGTGGTGGATGCAACCCGAA
AGGGCAACAAAATTCGTTTTGCTAATCATTCAGTAAATCCAAACTGCTATGCAAAAGTTATGATGGTTAA
TGGTGACCACAGGATAGGCATCTTTGCTAAGAGGGCTATCCAGACTGGTGAAGAGTTGTTTTTTGATTAC
AGATACAGCCAGGCTGATGCCCTGAAGTATGTGGGCATCGAACGAGAAATGGAAATCCCTTGACTCGAGT
CTAGAGGGCCCGTTTAAACCCGCTGATCAGCCTCGACTGTGCCTTCTAGTTGCCAGCCATCTGTTGTTTG
CCCCTCCCCCGTGCCTTCCTTGACCCTGGAAGGTGCCACTCCCACTGTCCTTTCCTAATAAAATGAGGAA
ATTGCATCGCATTGTCTGAGTAGGTGTCATTCTATTCTGGGGGGTGGGGTGGGGCAGGACAGCAAGGGGG
AGGATTGGGAAGACAATAGCAGGCATGCTGGGGATGCGGTGGGCTCTATGGCTTCTGAGGCGGAAAGAAC
CAGCTGGGGCTCTAGGGGGTATCCCC
[124 nt withheld, positions 4647-4770]
C
[91 nt withheld, positions 4772-4862]
A
[49 nt withheld, positions 4864-4912]
CCTTTGACGTTGGAGTCCACGTTCTTT
[37 nt withheld, positions 4940-4976]
ACCCTATCTCGGTCTATTCTTTTGATTTATAAGGGATTTTGCCGATTTCGGCCTATTGGTTAAAAAATGA
GCTGATTTAACAAAAATTTAACGCGAATTAATTCTGTGGAATGTGTGTCAGTTAGGGTGTGGAAAGTCCC
CAGGCTCCCCAGCAGGCAGAAGTATGCAAAGCATGCATCTCAATTAGTCAGCAACCAGGTGTGGAAAGTC
CCCAGGCTCCCCAGCAGGCAGAAGTATGCAAAGCATGCATCTCAATTAGTCAGCAACCATAGTCCCGCCC
CTAACTCCGCCCATCCCGCCCCTAACTCCGCCCAGTTCCGCCCATTCTCCGCCCCATGGCTGACTAATTT
TTTTTATTTATGCAGAGGCCGAGGCCGCCTCTGCCTCTGAGCTATTCCAGAAGTAGTGAGGAGGCTTTTT
TGGAGGCCTAGGCTTTTGCAAAAAGCTCCCGGGAGCTTGTATATCCATTTTCGGATCTGATCAGCACGTG
TTGACAATTAATCATCGGCATAGTATATCGGCATAGTATAATACGACAAGGTGAGGAACTAAACCATGGC
CAAGTTGACCAGTGCCGTTCCGGTGCTCACCGCGCGCGACGTCGCCGGAGCGGTCGAGTTCTGGACCGAC
CGGCTCGGGTTCTCCCGGGACTTCGTGGAGGACGACTTCGCCGGTGTGGTCCGGGACGACGTGACCCTGT
TCATCAGCGCGGTCCAGGACCAGGTGGTGCCGGACAACACCCTGGCCTGGGTGTGGGTGCGCGGCCTGGA
CGAGCTGTACGCCGAGTGGTCGGAGGTCGTGTCCACGAACTTCCGGGACGCCTCCGGGCCGGCCATGACC
GAGATCGGCGAGCAGCCGTGGGGGCGGGAGTTCGCCCTGCGCGACCCGGCCGGCAACTGCGTGCACTTCG
TGGCCGAGGAGCAGGACTGACACGTGCTACGAGATTTCGATTCCACCGCCGCCTTCTATGAAAGGTTGGG
CTTCGGAATCGTTTTCCGGGACGCCGGCTGGATGATCCTCCAGCGCGGGGATCTCATGCTGGAGTTCTTC
GCCCACCCCAACTTGTTTATTGCAGCTTATAATGGTTACAAATAAAGCAATAGCATCACAAATTTCACAA
ATAAAGCATTTTTTTCACTGCATTCTAGTTGTGGTTTGTCCAAACTCATCAATGTATCTTATCATGTCTG
TATACCGTCGACCTCTAGCTAGAGCTTGGCGTAATCATGGTCATAGCTGTTTCCTGTGTGAAATTGTTAT
CCGCTCACAATTCCACACAACATACGAGCCGGAAGCATAAAGTGTAAAGCCTGGGGTGCCTAATGAGTGA
GCTAACTCACATTAATTGCGTTGCGCTCACTGCCCGCTTTCCAGTCGGGAAACCTGTCGTGCCAGCTGCA
TTAATGAATCGGCCAACGCGCGGGGAGAGGCGGTTTGCGTATTGGGCGCTCTTCCGCTAGTCTGCAATGA
GTTCGAGTTGGCGCGCCTGTCATTCTAAATCTCTCTTTCAGCCTAAAGCTTTTTCCCCGTATCCCCCCAG
GTGTCTGCAGGCTCAAAGAGCAGCGAGAAGCGTTCAGAGGAAAGCGATCCCGTGCCACCTTCCCCGTGCC
CGGGCTGTCCCCGCACGCTGCCGGCTCGGGGATGCGGGGGGAGCGCCGGACCGGAGCGGAGCCCCGGGCG
GCTCGCTGCTGCCCCCTAGCGGGGGAGGGACGTAATTACATCCCTGGGGGCTTTGGGAGGGGGCTGTCCC
CGTGAGCTCCCAGGCGCGCCTGTCATTCTAAATCTCTCTTTCAGCCTAAAGCTTTTTCCCCGTATCCCCC
CAGGTGTCTGCAGGCTCAAAGAGCAGCGAGAAGCGTTCAGAGGAAAGCGATCCCGTGCCACCTTCCCCGT
GCCCGGGCTGTCCCCGCACGCTGCCGGCTCGGGGATGCGGGGGGAGCGCCGGACCGGAGCGGAGCCCCGG
GCGGCTCGCTGCTGCCCCCTAGCGGGGGAGGGACGTAATTACATCCCTGGGGGCTTTGGGGGGGGGCTGT
CCCCGTGAGCTCCCAGGCGCGCCAACTCGGTACTCGGGGATTTAATTAAGCTCTTCCGCTTCCTCGCTCA
CTGACTCGCTGCGCTCGGTCGTTCGGCTGCGGCGAGCGGTATCAGCTCACTCAAAGGCGGTAATACGGTT
ATCCACAGAATCAGGGGATAACGCAGGAAAGAACATGTGAGCAAAAGGCCAGCAAAAGGCCAGGAACCGT
AAAAAGGCCGCGTTGCTGGCGTTTTTCCATAGGCTCCGCCCCCCTGACGAGCATCACAAAAATCGACGCT
CAAGTCAGAGGTGGCGAAACCCGACAGGACTATAAAGATACCAGGCGTTTCCCCCTGGAAGCTCCCTCGT
GCGCTCTCCTGTTCCGACCCTGCCGCTTACCGGATACCTGTCCGCCTTTCTCCCTTCGGGAAGCGTGGCG
CTTTCTCATAGCTCACGCTGTAGGTATCTCAGTTCGGTGTAGGTCGTTCGCTCCAAGCTGGGCTGTGTGC
ACGAACCCCCCGTTCAGCCCGACCGCTGCGCCTTATCCGGTAACTATCGTCTTGAGTCCAACCCGGTAAG
ACACGACTTATCGCCACTGGCAGCAGCCACTGGTAACAGGATTAGCAGAGCGAGGTATGTAGGCGGTGCT
ACAGAGTTCTTGAAGTGGTGGCCTAACTACGGCTACACTAGAAGAACAGTATTTGGTATCTGCGCTCTGC
TGAAGCCAGTTACCTTCGGAAAAAGAGTTGGTAGCTCTTGATCCGGCAAACAAACCACCGCTGGTAGCGG
TTTTTTTGTTTGCAAGCAGCAGATTACGCGCAGAAAAAAAGGATCTCAAGAAGATCCTTTGATCTTTTCT
ACGGGGTCTGACGCTCAGTGGAACGAAAACTCACGTTAAGGGATTTTGGTCATGAGATTATCAAAAAGGA
TCTTCACCTAGATCCTTTTAAATTAAAAATGAAGTTTTAAATCAATCTAAAGTATATATGAGTAAACTTG
GTCTGACAGTTACCAATGCTTAATCAGTGAGGCACCTATCTCAGCGATCTGTCTATTTCGTTCATCCATA
GTTGCCTGACTCCCCGTCGTGTAGATAACTACGATACGGGAGGGCTTACCATCTGGCCCCAGTGCTGCAA
TGATACCGCGAGACCCACGCTCACCGGCTCCAGATTTATCAGCAATAAACCAGCCAGCCGGAAGGGCCGA
GCGCAGAAGTGGTCCTGCAACTTTATCCGCCTCCATCCAGTCTATTAATTGTTGCCGGGAAGCTAGAGTA
AGTAGTTCGCCAGTTAATAGTTTGCGCAACGTTGTTGCCATTGCTACAGGCATCGTGGTGTCACGCTCGT
CGTTTGGTATGGCTTCATTCAGCTCCGGTTCCCAACGATCAAGGCGAGTTACATGATCCCCCATGTTGTG
CAAAAAAGCGGTTAGCTCCTTCGGTCCTCCGATCGTTGTCAGAAGTAAGTTGGCCGCAGTGTTATCACTC
ATGGTTATGGCAGCACTGCATAATTCTCTTACTGTCATGCCATCCGTAAGATGCTTTTCTGTGACTGGTG
AGTACTCAACCAAGTCATTCTGAGAATAGTGTATGCGGCGACCGAGTTGCTCTTGCCCGGCGTCAATACG
GGATAATACCGCGCCACATAGCAGAACTTTAAAAGTGCTCATCATTGGAAAACGTTCTTCGGGGCGAAAA
CTCTCAAGGATCTTACCGCTGTTGAGATCCAGTTCGATGTAACCCACTCGTGCACCCAACTGATCTTCAG
CATCTTTTACTTTCACCAGCGTTTCTGGGTGAGCAAAAACAGGAAGGCAAAATGCCGCAAAAAAGGGAAT
AAGGGCGACACGGAAATGTTGAATACTCATACTCTTCCTTTTTCAATATTATTGAAGCATTTATCAGGGT
TATTGTCTCATGAGCGGATACATATTTGAATGTATTTAGAAAAATAAACAAATAGGGGTTCCGCGCACAT
TTCCCCGAAAAGTGCCAC
Features (pLannotate 1.2.2; 26 found; start..end, strand, type, name):
     36..88      -  misc_feature   bom (fragment): basis of mobility region from pBR322
    762..1163    +  CDS            NAP1 (fragment): NAP1_YEAST - Experimental evidence at protein level: Swiss-Prot protein existence level 1. Acidic protein, which assembles histones into an octamer (in vitro). Involved in the regulation of the localization and the function of the septins during mitosis. Involved in the function of B-type cyclins. From Saccharomyces cerevisiae (strain ATCC 204508 / S288c) (Baker's yeast).
   1223..1602    +  enhancer       CMV enhancer: human cytomegalovirus immediate early enhancer
   1675..1692    -  promoter       CMV promoter (fragment): human cytomegalovirus (CMV) immediate early promoter
   1755..1806    +  promoter       CMVd2 promoter: truncated human cytomegalovirus (CMV) immediate early promoter that yields moderately reduced expression relative to the full-length promoter
   1808..1827    +  promoter       PLtetO-1 promoter (fragment): modified phage lambda PL promoter with tet operator sites (Lutz and Bujard, 1997)
   1829..1848    +  promoter       PLtetO-1 promoter (fragment): modified phage lambda PL promoter with tet operator sites (Lutz and Bujard, 1997)
   1856..1889    +  promoter       TRE3GV promoter (fragment): 3rd-generation Tet-responsive promoter that can be activated by binding of Tet-On® 3G, optimized for retroviral and lentiviral vectors
   1973..1997    +  CDS            3xFLAG (fragment): three tandem FLAG® epitope tags
   2006..2032    +  CDS            3xHA (fragment): three tandem HA epitope tags
   2093..4330    +  CDS            Ezh2: EZH2_MOUSE - Also known as Enx1h. Experimental evidence at protein level: Swiss-Prot protein existence level 1. Polycomb group (PcG) protein. Catalytic subunit of the PRC2/EED-EZH2 complex, which methylates (H3K9me) and 'Lys-27' (H3K27me) of histone H3, leading to transcriptional repression of the affected target gene. Able to mono-, di- and trimethylate 'Lys-27' of histone H3 to form H3K27me1, H3K27me2 and H3K27me3, respectively. Displays a preference for substrates with less methylation, loses activity when progressively more methyl groups are incorporated into H3K27, H3K27me0 > H3K27me1 > H
   4377..4601    +  polyA_signal   bGH poly(A) signal: bovine growth hormone polyadenylation signal
   4605..4626    +  promoter       SV40 promoter (fragment): SV40 enhancer and early promoter
   4647..5075    +  rep_origin     f1 ori (sequence partly withheld): f1 bacteriophage origin of replication; arrow indicates direction of (+) strand synthesis
   5089..5418    +  promoter       SV40 promoter: SV40 enhancer and early promoter
   5466..5513    +  promoter       EM7 promoter: synthetic bacterial promoter&nbsp
   5532..5906    +  CDS            BleoR: antibiotic-binding protein; Sh ble from Streptoalloteichus hindustanus; confers resistance to bleomycin, phleomycin, and Zeocin™
   5916..6041    +  CDS            ble (fragment): BLE_KLEPN - Experimental evidence at protein level: Swiss-Prot protein existence level 1. Binding protein with a strong affinity to the bleomycin family of antibiotics. Binds to CL990; an antimitotic-antibiotic compound. From Klebsiella pneumoniae.
   6036..6157    +  polyA_signal   SV40 poly(A) signal: SV40 polyadenylation signal
   6230..6246    -  protein_bind   lac operator: The lac repressor binds to the lac operator to inhibit transcription in E. coli. This inhibition can be relieved by adding lactose or isopropyl-β-D-thiogalactopyranoside (IPTG). lac repressor encoded by lacI
   6254..6284    -  promoter       lac promoter: promoter for the E. coli lac operon
   6299..6320    -  protein_bind   CAP binding site: CAP binding activates transcription in the presence of cAMP. E. coli catabolite activator protein
   6333..6425    -  CDS            lacI (fragment): lac repressor; lacI; The lac repressor binds to the lac operator to inhibit transcription in E. coli. This inhibition can be relieved by adding lactose or isopropyl-β-D-thiogalactopyranoside (IPTG).
   7240..7825    -  rep_origin     ori: high-copy-number ColE1/pMB1/pBR322/pUC origin of replication
   7996..8856    -  CDS            AmpR: β-lactamase; bla; confers resistance to ampicillin, carbenicillin, and related antibiotics
   8857..8961    -  promoter       AmpR promoter: bla
