[The description below was written by a language model from this plasmid's Addgene catalogue record and pLannotate feature annotations shown in this document.]
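Description:
pINTO-NFH::mEzh2 is a mammalian expression plasmid of about 9 kb, built on the custom pINTO-NFH backbone, that drives tetracycline-regulatable expression of mouse Ezh2 (Enhancer of zeste homolog 2) carrying an N-terminal FLAG-HA tandem epitope tag. In E. coli it is maintained as a high-copy plasmid through a ColE1/pUC-type origin and selected with ampicillin via the β-lactamase gene. An f1 origin is also present. For mammalian cells, an SV40 early promoter followed by the bacterial EM7 promoter drives the Sh ble gene, terminated by an SV40 polyadenylation signal, giving Zeocin resistance for selecting stable transfectants.

The expression cassette uses the CMV/TO (T-REx-type) promoter: the CMV immediate early enhancer and promoter followed by two tet operator sites, which the annotation software picks up as short fragments of tet-responsive promoters. In cells expressing the Tet repressor, transcription is held off until tetracycline or doxycycline is added, whereas in cells lacking the repressor the promoter is expected to behave constitutively. Downstream lie single FLAG and HA epitopes supplied by the backbone (annotated as fragments of the 3x versions), then the Ezh2 coding sequence cloned between BamHI and XhoI sites, and a bGH polyadenylation signal. Ezh2 is the catalytic subunit of the Polycomb PRC2 complex, which methylates histone H3 lysine 27. The tandem tag supports detection and sequential affinity purification of the protein and its partners, consistent with the associated work on protein-protein and protein-RNA interactions. A few short annotated hits, such as the yeast NAP1 and lacI fragments, are probably backbone remnants or spurious matches, not functional elements.
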