Addgene plasmid #65925: pINTO-NFH::mEzh2
Purpose: Expression of mouse Ezh2 fused to Flag-HA tag (N-terminus)
Depositing lab: Roberto Bonasio. Depositing organization: University of Pennsylvania. Publication: In Vivo Proximity Labeling for the Detection of Protein-Protein and Protein-RNA Interactions. Beck DB, Narendra V, Drury WJ 3rd, Casey R, Jansen PW, Yuan ZF, Garcia BA, Vermeulen M, Bonasio R. J Proteome Res. 2014 Dec 5;13(12):6135-43. doi: 10.1021/pr500196b. Epub 2014 Oct 29. PubMed 25311790.
Backbone
  Vector backbone: pINTO-NFH
  Backbone manufacturer: custom
  Backbone size w/o insert (bp): 6743
  Total vector size (bp): 8984
  Vector type: Mammalian Expression
  Selectable markers: Zeocin
Growth in bacteria
  Bacterial resistance: Ampicillin, 100 μg/mL
  Growth temperature: 37°C
  Growth strain: XL10 Gold
  Copy number: High Copy
Gene/Insert
  Gene/Insert name: Enhancer of zeste homolog 2
  Species: M. musculus (mouse)
  Entrez Gene: Ezh2 (a.k.a. Enx-1, Enx1h, KMT6, mKIAA4065)
  Promoter: CMV/TO (T-REx)
  Tag / fusion protein: FLAG-HA (N terminal on backbone)
  Cloning method: Restriction Enzyme; 5′ cloning site BamHI (not destroyed); 3′ cloning site XhoI (not destroyed)
  Sequencing primers: 5′ CTC GTT TAG TGA ACC GTC AG; 3′ AGATGGCTGGCAACTAGAAG
Terms and licenses: Academic/Nonprofit Terms; Industry Terms: Not Available to Industry
How to cite: pINTO-NFH::mEzh2 was a gift from Roberto Bonasio (Addgene plasmid # 65925 ; http://n2t.net/addgene:65925 ; RRID:Addgene_65925)
