>Addgene plasmid #65925 | pINTO-NFH::mEzh2 | addgene partial sequence | sequence record 118601 | CMV-F 5'-CGCAAATGGGCGGTAGGCGTG-3'
CTATATAAGCAGAGCTCTCCCTATCAGTGATAGAGATCTCCCTATCAGTGATAGAGATCGTCGACGAGCT
CGTTTAGTGAACCGTCAGATCGCCTGGAGACGCCATCCACGCTGTTTTGACCTCCATAGAAGACACCGGG
ACCGATCCAGCCTCCGGACTCTAGCGTTTAAAGGCCACCATGGATTACAAGGATGACGACGATAAGGGCT
CCGGATACCCATACGATGTGCCAGATTACGCTGGCAGCGAGAACCTGTACTTCCAGGGCTCCGGAACCGG
TAGCGGTACCGAGCTCGGATCCATGGGCCAGACTGGGAAGAAATCTGAGAAGGGACCGGTTTGTTGGCGG
AAGCGTGTAAAATCAGAGTACATGAGACTGAGACAGCTCAAGAGGTTCAGAAGAGCTGATGAAGTAAAGA
CTATGTTTAGTTCCAATCGTCAGAAAATTTTGGAAAGAACTGAAACCTTAAACCAAGAGTGGAAGCAGCG
GAGGATACAGCCTGTGCACATCATGACTTCTGTGAGCTCATTGCGCGGGACTAGGGAGTGTTCAGTCACC
AGTGACTTGGATTTTCCAGCACAAGTCATCCCGTTAAAGACCCTGAATGCAGTCGCCTCGGTGCCTATAA
TGTACTCTTGGTCGCCCTTACAACAGAATTTTATGGTGGAAGACGAAACTGTTTTACATAACATTCCTTA
TATGGGGGATGAAGTTCTGGATCAGGATGGCACTTTCATTGAAGAACTAATAAAAAATTATGATGGAAAA
GTGCATGGTGACAGAGAATGTGGATTTATAAATGATGAAATTTTTGTGGAGTTGGTAAATGCTCTTGGTC
AATATAATGATGATGATGATGACGATGATGGAGATGATCCAGATGAAAGAGAAGAAAAACAGAAAGATCT
AGAGGATAATCGAGATGATAAAGAAACTTGCCCACCTCGGAAATTTCCTGCTGATAAAATATTTGAAGCC
ATTTCCTCAATGTTTCCAGATAAGGGCACCGCAGAAGAACTGAAAGAAAAATATAAAGAACTC
