>Addgene plasmid #65925 | pINTO-NFH::mEzh2 | addgene partial sequence | sequence record 118602 | BGH-rev 5'-TAGAAGGCACAGTCGAGG-3'
GTTTAAACGGGCCCTCTAGACTCGAGTCAAGGGATTTCCATTTCTCGTTCGATGCCCACATACTTCAGGG
CATCAGCCTGGCTGTATCTGTAATCAAAAAACAACTCTTCACCAGTCTGGATAGCCCTCTTAGCAAAGAT
GCCTATCCTGTGGTCACCATTAACCATCATAACTTTTGCATAGCAGTTTGGATTTACTGAATGATTAGCA
AAACGAATTTTGTTGCCCTTTCGGGTTGCATCCACCACAAAATCATTGTTCAAGTTGAACAGAAAGCTGC
ACATGTATTTGTCATACACTTTTCCTCTTCTGTCTGCTTCATCCTGAGAAATAATCTCCCCACAGTATTC
TGAGATGAATTCATTTTTCTGTACAGGATCTTTGATAAAGATGCCCCAGCCTGCCACATCAGACGGTGCC
AGCAGTAAGTGCTTTTTAGAGCCCCGCTGAATGCTACAGTTCTTACAGGATACATTTTTACTGTCCCAAT
GGTCAGCAGCTCCACACGTGAGACAGAGGTCAGGGTCACACTCTCGGACAGCCAGGTAGCATGGACACTG
TTTGGTGTTGCATTGTGCTTTGCACCGACATCCAGGAAAGCGGTTTTGACACTCTGAACTACATTGACAA
AACTTTTCACAAAAATTTTGTGCTATCACACAAGGGCACGAACTGTCACAAGGCTGCCGTGGATGGTCAC
AGGGTTGATAGTTGTAAACATGGTTAGAGGAGCCGTCCTTTTTCAGTTGTATCTTTCTGCAGTGTGCAGC
CCACAACCGATGTTTCCTTTTCTTCTTTCTTGGAGGAGTGTCTACATCCTCAGTGGGAACAGGTGCTATG
ATACTGGACTCCTTGACTCTAAACTCATACACCTGTCTACATGTTTTGGTCCCAATTAGCCTAGCAATGG
CACAAAAGTTATCGTAGTAAGTACCAATGAGGACTCTAAACATGGAGGCTTCAGCACCACTCCACTCCAC
ATTCTCAGGAGGTTCAATATTTGGCTTCATCTTTATTGGTGTTTGACACCGAGAATTTGCTTCAGAGGAG
CTGGACG
